>Addgene plasmid #25143 | UBC64 | depositor partial sequence | sequence record 11617 | Author sequence
GGCTCGGTGCAGGTCACTGACCGGCTGATGAAGGAGCTCAGGGATATATACCGATCACAGAGTTTCAAAG
GCGGAAACTATGCAGTCGAACTCGTGAATGACAGTCTGTATGATTGGAATGTCAAACTCCTCAAAGTTGA
CCAGGACAGCGCTTTGCACAACGATCTCCAGATCCTCAAAGAGAAAGAAGGAGCCGACTTCATTCTACTT
AACTTTTCCTTTAAAGATAACTTTCCCTTTGACCCACCATTTGTCAGGGTTGTGTCTCCAGTCCTCTCTG
GAGGGTATGTTCTGGGCGGAGGGGCCATCTGCATGGAACTTCTCACCAAACAGGGCTGGAGCAGTGCCTA
CTCCATAGAGTCAGTGATCATGCAGATCAGTGCCACACTGGTGAAGGGGAAAGCACGAGTGCAGTTTGGA
GCCAACAAATCTCAATACAGTCTGACAAGAGCACAGCAGTCCTACAAGTCCTTGGTGCAGATCCACGAAA
AAAACGGCTGG
