>Addgene plasmid #25143 | UBC64 | addgene partial sequence | sequence record 31219 | 25143 with T7
GAATTCCCCTCTGAAATATTTTGTTTACTTTAAGAAGGAGATATACCATGGGCAGCAGCCATCATCATCA
TCATCACAGCAGCGGCCTGGTTCCGCGTGGTAGTGGCTCGGTGCAGGTCACTGACCGGCTGATGAAGGAG
CTCAGGGATATATACCGATCACAGAGTTTCAAAGGCGGAAACTATGCAGTCGAACTCGTGAATGACAGTC
TGTATGATTGGAATGTCAAACTCCTCAAAGTTGACCAGGACAGCGCTTTGCACAACGATCTCCAGATCCT
CAAAGAGAAAGAAGGAGCCGACTTCATTCTACTTAACTTTTCCTTTAAAGATAACTTTCCCTTTGACCCA
CCATTTGTCAGGGTTGTGTCTCCAGTCCTCTCTGGAGGGTATGTTCTGGGCGGAGGGGCCATCTGCATGG
AACTTCTCACCAAACAGGGCTGGAGCAGTGCCTACTCCATAGAGTCAGTGATCATGCAGATCAGTGCCAC
ACTGGTGAAGGGGAAAGCACGAGTGCAGTTTGGAGCCAACAAATCTCAATACAGTCTGACAAGAGCACAG
CAGTCCTACAAGTCCTTGGTGCAGATCCACGAAAAAAACGGCTGGTGATGACGAAGCTTGCGGCCGCACT
CGAGCACCACCACCACCACCACTGAGATCCGGCTGCTAACAAAGCCCGAAAGGAAGCTGAGTTGGCTGCT
GCCACCGCTGAGCAATAACTAGCATAACCCCTTGGGGCCTCTAAACGGGTCTTGAGGGGTTTTTTGCTGA
AAGGAGGAACTATATCCGGATTGGCGAATGGG
[106 nt withheld, positions 803-908]
