[The description below was written by a language model from this plasmid's Addgene catalogue record.]
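Description:
UBC64 is a bacterial expression plasmid built on the pET28a-LIC backbone, a ligation-independent-cloning derivative of the pET28a vector produced by a structural genomics group. It is maintained in E. coli under kanamycin selection and is recorded as low copy. The backbone is listed at about 7.3 kb without insert. No feature table accompanies the record, so the promoter and origin are not explicitly annotated. However, the listed sequencing primers (T7 forward and T7 terminator) match the usual pET arrangement, in which the insert sits between a T7 promoter and T7 terminator and is expressed in hosts that supply T7 RNA polymerase.

The insert is a 501 bp fragment of human UBE2Q1 (ubiquitin-conjugating enzyme E2Q) encoding residues 248–414, which contain the UBC catalytic core domain typical of E2 enzymes. It is therefore a domain construct rather than the full open reading frame, as the record itself cautions. The fragment carries an N-terminal His tag followed by a thrombin cleavage site. This allows the recombinant protein to be purified by immobilized-metal affinity chromatography and the tag to be removed by protease afterwards.

The stated purpose is recombinant protein production for structure determination, and the depositor links the construct to a deposited crystal structure of this domain. Beyond crystallography, a construct like this could plausibly supply purified UBC domain for biochemical or biophysical work, though the record does not describe such uses.
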