Addgene plasmid #25143: UBC64
Purpose: Bacterial expression for structure determination; may not be full ORF
Depositing lab: Cheryl Arrowsmith. Depositing organization: University of Toronto.
Backbone
  Vector backbone: pET28a-LIC
  Backbone manufacturer: SGC
  Backbone size w/o insert (bp): 7328
  Vector type: Bacterial Expression
Growth in bacteria
  Bacterial resistance: Kanamycin, 50 μg/mL
  Growth temperature: 37°C
  Growth strain: DH5alpha
  Copy number: Low Copy
Gene/Insert
  Gene/Insert name: ubc64.248.414 (alt names: PDB: 2QGX; ubiquitin-conjugating enzyme E2Q)
  Species: H. sapiens (human)
  Insert size (bp): 501
  Mutation: contains UBC domain; residues 248-414
  Entrez Gene: UBE2Q1 (a.k.a. GTAP, NICE-5, PRO3094, UBE2Q)
  Tag / fusion protein: His tag with thrombin cleavage (N terminal on insert)
  Cloning method: Restriction Enzyme
  Sequencing primers: 5′ T7; 3′ T7-term
Terms and licenses: Academic/Nonprofit Terms; Industry Terms: Not Available to Industry
Depositor comments: PDB: 2QGX. http://www.thesgc.org/structures/2QGX/
How to cite: UBC64 was a gift from Cheryl Arrowsmith (Addgene plasmid # 25143 ; http://n2t.net/addgene:25143 ; RRID:Addgene_25143)
